>Addgene plasmid #149248 | pGBW-m4046906 | addgene full sequence | sequence record 357572 | Addgene NGS Result
TAATACGACTCACTATAGGGGAATTGTGAGCGGATAACAATTCCCCTCTAGAAATAATTTTGTTTAACTT
TAAGAAGGAGACTCTTCTATGTACACTCGCTATGTCGATAACAACTTCTGTGGCCCTGATGGCTACCCTC
TTGAGTGCATTAAAGACCTTCTAGCACGTGCTGGTAAAGCTTCATGCACTTTGTCCGAACAACTGGACTT
TATTGACACTAAGAGGGGTGTATACTGCTGCCGTGAACATGAGCATGAAATTGCTTGGTACACGGAACGT
TCTGAAAAGAGCTATGAATTGCAGACACCTTTTGAAATTAAATTGGCAAAGAAATTTGACACCTTCAATG
GGGAATGTCCAAATTTTGTATTTCCCTTAAATTCCATAATCAAGACTATTCAACCAAGGGTTGAAAAGAA
AAAGCTTGATGGCTTTATGGGTAGAATTCGATCTGTCTATCCAGTTGCGTCACCAAATGAATGCAACCAA
ATGTGCCTTTCAACTCTCATGAAGTGTGATCATTGTGGTGAAACTTCATGGCAGACGGGCGATTTTGTTA
AAGCCACTTGCGAATTTTGTGGCACTGAGAATTTGACTAAAGAAGGTGCCACTACTTGTGGTTACTTACC
CCAAAATGCTGTTGTTAAAATTTATTGTCCAGCATGTCACAATTCAGAAGTAGGACCTGAGCATAGTCTT
GCCGAATACCATAATGAATCTGGCTTGAAAACCATTCTTCGTAAGGGTGGTCGCACTATTGCCTTTGGAG
GCTGTGTGTTCTCTTATGTTGGTTGCCATAACAAGTGTGCCTATTGGGTTCCACGTGCTAGCGCTAACAT
AGGTTGTAACCATACAGGTGTTGTTGGAGAAGGTTCCGAAGGTCTTAATGACAACCTTCTTGAAATACTC
CAAAAAGAGAAAGTCAACATCAATATTGTTGGTGACTTTAAACTTAATGAAGAGATCGCCATTATTTTGG
CATCTTTTTCTGCTTCCACAAGTGCTTTTGTGGAAACTGTGAAAGGTTTGGATTATAAAGCATTCAAACA
AATTGTTGAATCCTGTGGTAATTTTAAAGTTACAAAAGGAAAAGCTAAAAAAGGTGCCTGGAATATTGGT
GAACAGAAATCAATACTGAGTCCTCTTTATGCATTTGCATCAGAGGCTGCTCGTGTTGTACGATCAATTT
TCTCCCGCACTCTTGAAACTGCTCAAAATTCTGTGCGTGTTTTACAGAAGGCCGCTATAACAATACTAGA
TGGAATTTCACAGTATTCACTGAGACTCATTGATGCTATGATGTTCACATCTGATTTGGCTACTAACAAT
CTAGTTGTAATGGCCTACATTACAGGTGGTGTTGTTCAGTTGACTTCGCAGTGGCTAACTAACATCTTTG
GCACTGTTTATGAAAAACTCAAACCCGTCCTTGATTGGCTTGAAGAGAAGTTTAAGGAAGGTGTAGAGTT
TCTTAGAGACGGTTGGGAAATTGTTAAATTTATCTCAACCTGTGCTTGTGAAATTGTCGGTGGACAAATT
GTCACCTGTGCAAAGGAAATTAAGGAGAGTGTTCAGACATTCTTTAAGCTTGTAAATAAATTTTTGGCTT
TGTGTGCTGACTCTATCATTATTGGTGGAGCTAAACTTAAAGCCTTGAATTTAGGTGAAACATTTGTCAC
GCACTCAAAGGGATTGTACAGAAAGTGTGTTAAATCCAGAGAAGAAACTGGCCTACTCATGCCTCTAAAA
GCCCCAAAAGAAATTATCTTCTTAGAGGGAGAAACACTTCCCACAGAAGTGTTAACAGAGGAAGTTGTCT
TGAAAACTGGTGATTTACAACCATTAGAACAACCTACTAGTGAAGCTGTTGAAGCTCCATTGGTTGGTAC
ACCAGTTTGTATTAACGGGCTTATGTTGCTCGAAATCAAAGACACAGAAAAGTACTGTGCCCTTGCACCT
AATATGATGGTAACAAACAATACCTTCACACTCAAAGGCGAGAACCTGTACTTTCAAAGCGACTACAAGG
ATGATGATGACAAATAACCGGCTTATCGGTCAGTTTCACCTGATTTACGTAAAAACCCGCTTCGGCGGGT
TTTTGCTTTTGGAGGGGCAGAAAGATGAATGACTGTCCACGACGCTATACCCAAAAGAAAAAGCTTGAGA
TCCTTTTTTTCTGCGCGTAATCTGCTGCTTGCAAACAAAAAAACCACCGCTACCAGCGGTGGTTTGTTTG
CCGGATCAAGAGCTACCAACTCTTTTTCCGAAGGTAACTGGCTTCAGCAGAGCGCAGATACCAAATACTG
TTCTTCTAGTGTAGCCGTAGTTAGGCCACCACTTCAAGAACTCTGTAGCACCGCCTACATACCTCGCTCT
GCTAATCCTGTTACCAGTGGCTGCTGCCAGTGGCGATAAGTCGTGTCTTACCGGGTTGGACTCAAGACGA
TAGTTACCGGATAAGGCGCAGCGGTCGGGCTGAACGGGGGGTTCGTGCACACAGCCCAGCTTGGAGCGAA
CGACCTACACCGAACTGAGATACCTACAGCGTGAGCTATGAGAAAGCGCCACGCTTCCCGAAGGGAGAAA
GGCGGACAGGTATCCGGTAAGCGGCAGGGTCGGAACAGGAGAGCGCACGAGGGAGCTTCCAGGGGGAAAC
GCCTGGTATCTTTATAGTCCTGTCGGGTTTCGCCACCTCTGACTTGAGCGTCGATTTTTGTGATGCTCGT
CAGGGGGGCGGAGCCTATGGAAATTGATCGGGCACGTAAGAGGTTCCAACTTTCACCATAATGAAATAAG
ATCACTACCGGGCGTATTTTTTGAGTTATCGAGATTTTCAGGAGCTAAGGAAGCTAAAATGGAGAAAAAA
ATCACTGGATATACCACCGTTGATATATCCCAATGGCATCGTAAAGAACATTTTGAGGCATTTCAGTCAG
TTGCTCAATGTACCTATAACCAGACCGTTCAGCTGGATATTACGGCCTTTTTAAAGACCGTAAAGAAAAA
TAAGCACAAGTTTTATCCGGCCTTTATTCACATTCTTGCCCGCCTGATGAATGCTCATCCGGAATTTCGT
ATGGCAATGAAAGACGGTGAGCTGGTGATATGGGATAGTGTTCACCCTTGTTACACCGTTTTCCATGAGC
AAACTGAAACGTTTTCATCGCTCTGGAGTGAATACCACGACGATTTCCGGCAGTTTCTACACATATATTC
GCAAGATGTGGCGTGTTACGGTGAAAACCTGGCCTATTTCCCTAAAGGGTTTATTGAGAATATGTTTTTC
GTTTCAGCCAATCCCTGGGTGAGTTTCACCAGTTTTGATTTAAACGTGGCCAATATGGACAACTTCTTCG
CCCCCGTTTTCACCATGGGCAAATATTATACGCAAGGCGACAAGGTGCTGATGCCGCTGGCGATTCAGGT
TCATCATGCCGTTTGTGATGGCTTCCATGTCGGCAGAATGCTTAATGAATTACAACAGTACTGCGATGAG
TGGCAGGGCGGGGCGTAATTTGATATCGAGCTCGCTTGGACTCCTGTTGATAGATCCAGTAATGACCTCA
GAACTCCATCTGGATTTGTTCAGAACGCTCGGTTGCCGCCGGGCGTTTTTTATTGGTCATCGATCTCGAT
CCCGCGAAAT
Features (pLannotate 1.2.2; 9 found; start..end, strand, type, name):
      1..19      +  promoter       T7 promoter: promoter for bacteriophage T7 RNA polymerase
     20..44      +  protein_bind   lac operator: The lac repressor binds to the lac operator to inhibit transcription in E. coli. This inhibition can be relieved by adding lactose or isopropyl-β-D-thiogalactopyranoside (IPTG). lac repressor encoded by lacI
     59..81      +  RBS            RBS: efficient ribosome binding site from bacteriophage T7 gene 10 (Olins and Rangwala, 1989)
     92..1999    +  CDS            R1A_SARS2 (fragment): Experimental evidence at protein level: Swiss-Prot protein existence level 1. [Non-structural protein 10]: Plays a pivotal role in viral transcription by stimulating both nsp14 3'-5' exoribonuclease and nsp16 2'-O-methyltransferase activities. Therefore plays an essential role in viral mRNAs cap methylation. From Severe acute respiratory syndrome coronavirus 2 (2019-nCoV) (SARS-CoV-2).
   2020..2043    +  CDS            3xFLAG (fragment): three tandem FLAG® epitope tags, followed by an enterokinase cleavage site
   2165..2753    +  rep_origin     ori: high-copy-number ColE1/pMB1/pBR322/pUC origin of replication
   2761..2858    +  promoter       cat promoter: promoter of the E. coli cat gene encoding chloramphenicol acetyltransferase
   2859..3515    +  CDS            cat: CAT_ECOLX - Experimental evidence at protein level: Swiss-Prot protein existence level 1. This enzyme is an effector of chloramphenicol resistance in bacteria. From Escherichia coli. This protein is used as a marker in many commonly used cloning vectors, such as pACYC184.
   3589..3623    +  terminator     lambda t0 terminator: minimal transcription terminator from phage lambda (Scholtissek and Grosse, 1987)
