[The description below was written by a language model from this plasmid's Addgene catalogue record and pLannotate feature annotations shown in this document.]
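Description:
pGBW-m4046906 is a compact bacterial expression plasmid of about 3.65 kb for producing SARS-CoV-2 non-structural protein 2 (nsp2) in E. coli. Its minimal synthetic backbone consists of little more than a high-copy ColE1/pUC-type origin of replication and a chloramphenicol acetyltransferase (cat) gene driven by its own promoter. The cat gene is followed by a lambda t0 terminator, and the plasmid is selected with chloramphenicol.

The expression cassette begins with a T7 promoter immediately followed by a lac operator, so transcription depends on T7 RNA polymerase and is repressed by LacI until it is induced with IPTG or lactose. No lacI gene is annotated on the plasmid, so repressor and polymerase would have to come from the host, as in a DE3-type strain. A strong ribosome binding site from phage T7 gene 10 precedes the start codon of the roughly 1.9 kb wild-type nsp2 coding sequence. This sequence corresponds to the nsp2 segment of the ORF1a/ORF1ab replicase polyprotein. The automated annotation identifies it only as a fragment of that polyprotein, and the functional text attached to the hit (about nsp10) is generic to the polyprotein entry rather than specific to this insert. According to the record, the C terminus carries a TEV protease cleavage site followed by a FLAG epitope. The feature table detects a short FLAG-type match just downstream of the insert, consistent with this, but does not annotate the TEV site separately. No terminator is annotated directly after the tagged open reading frame.

The design suits inducible production of nsp2, with FLAG-based detection or affinity purification and optional removal of the tag by TEV cleavage. It was deposited as a SARS-CoV-2 protein expression reagent.
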