Addgene plasmid #149248: pGBW-m4046906
Purpose: Bacterial expression plasmid for SARS-CoV-2 nsp2
Depositing lab: Ginkgo Bioworks & Benjie Chen. Depositing organization: Ginkgo Bioworks.
Backbone
  Vector backbone: ori-013 - marker | cmR
  Backbone size w/o insert (bp): 1462
  Vector type: Bacterial Expression
Growth in bacteria
  Bacterial resistance: Chloramphenicol, 25 μg/mL
  Growth temperature: 30°C
  Growth strain: DH5alpha
  Copy number: High Copy
Gene/Insert
  Gene/Insert name: SARS-CoV-2 nsp2
  Species: Escherichia coli str. K-12 substr. MG1655; Severe acute respiratory syndrome coronavirus 2
  Insert size (bp): 1907
  Mutation: wt
  Entrez Gene: ORF1ab (a.k.a. GU280_gp01)
  Promoter: Promoter | pT7 ; Operator | lacO ; RBS | T7_rbs ; Start Codon | ATG
  Tag / fusion protein: Cleavable TEV;FLAG_2 (C terminal on backbone)
  Cloning method: Unknown
Resource information
  A portion of this plasmid was derived from a plasmid made by: GinkgoBioworks
Depositor comments: NCBI Reference Sequence: YP_009725298.1
How to cite: pGBW-m4046906 was a gift from Ginkgo Bioworks & Benjie Chen (Addgene plasmid # 149248 ; http://n2t.net/addgene:149248 ; RRID:Addgene_149248)
